>Addgene plasmid #170419 | pBEL1870 | addgene full sequence | sequence record 334332 | Addgene NGS Result
TCCTGGCCTTTTGCTGGCCTTTTGCTCACATGTTCTTTCCTGCGTTATCCCCTGATTCTGTGGATAACCG
TATTACCGCCTTTGAGTGAGCTGATACCGCTCGCCGCAGCCGAACGACCGAGCGCAGCGAGTCAGTGAGC
GAGGAAGCGGAAGAGCGCCTGATGCGGTATTTTCTCCTTACGCATCTGTGCGGTATTTCACACCGCAATG
GTGCACTCTCAGTACAATCTGCTCTGATGCCGCATAGTTAAGCCAGTATACACTCCGCTATCGCTACGTG
ACTGGGTCATGGCTGCGCCCCGACACCCGCCAACACCCGCTGACGCGCCCTGACGGGCTTGTCTGCTCCC
GGCATCCGCTTACAGACAAGCTGTGACCGTCTCCGGGAGCTGCATGTGTCAGAGGTTTTCACCGTCATCA
CCGAAACGCGCGAGGCAGCTGCGGTAAAGCTCATCAGCGTGGTCGTGAAGCGATTCACAGATGTCTGCCT
GTTCATCCGCGTCCAGCTCGTTGAGTTTCTCCAGAAGCGTTAATGTCTGGCTTCTGATAAAGCGGGCCAT
GTTAAGGGCGGTTTTTTCCTGTTTGGTCACTGATGCCTCCGTGTAAGGGGGATTTCTGTTCATGGGGGTA
ATGATACCGATGAAACGAGAGAGGATGCTCACGATACGGGTTACTGATGATGAACATGCCCGGTTACTGG
AACGTTGTGAGGGTAAACAACTGGCGGTATGGATGCGGCGGGACCAGAGAAAAATCACTCAGGGTCAATG
CCAGCGCTTCGTTAATACAGATGTAGGTGTTCCACAGGGTAGCCAGCAGCATCCTGCGATGCAGATCCGG
AACATAATGGTGCAGGGCGCTGACTTCCGCGTTTCCAGACTTTACGAAACACGGAAACCGAAGACCATTC
ATGTTGTTGCTCAGGTCGCAGACGTTTTGCAGCAGCAGTCGCTTCACGTTCGCTCGCGTATCGGTGATTC
ATTCTGCTAACCAGTAAGGCAACCCCGCCAGCCTAGCCGGGTCCTCAACGACAGGAGCACGATCATGCGC
ACCCGTGGCCAGGACCCAACGCTGCCCGAGATCTCGATCCCGCGAAATTAATACGACTCACTATAGGGAG
ACCACAACGGTTTCCCTCTAGAAATAATTTTGTTTAACTTTAAGAAGGAGATATACATATGGCTCTTAAC
ACACCACAAATTACGCCGACAAAAAAGATAACAGTGAGGGCAATCGGCGAGGAACTGCCGCGTGGTGATT
ACCAACGTTGCCCGCAATGTGACATGCTGTTTAGCCTGCCCGAGATAAATTCTCATCAAAGTGCCTATTG
TCCGCGCTGTCAGGCAAAAATTCGTGACGGGCGCGACTGGTCGCTAACGCGCCTGGCGGCAATGGCCTTC
ACCATGCTGTTGCTTATGCCGTTTGCCTGGGGCGAACCGCTGTTGCATATCTGGCTGTTAGGCATTCGTA
TTGACGCCAACGTTATGCAAGGCATCTGGCAAATGACCAAACAGGGCGATGCGATAACGGGGTCGATGGT
CTTTTTCTGCGTTATTGGTGCCCCGCTCATTCTGGTGACCTCCATAGCTTATTTATGGTTTGGTAACCGA
CTGGGAATGAATTTACGTCCGGTACTGCTGATGCTTGAGCGACTTAAAGAGTGGGTAATGCTCGATATCT
ACCTGGTCGGCATTGGCGTTGCTTCTATAAAGGTACAGGATTATGCCCATATCCAGGCTGGTGTCGGCTT
GTTCTCTTTTGTGGCGTTGGTGATTTTAACGACGGTGACGTTGTCACATCTTAATGTCGAAGAACTGTGG
GAGCGATTTTATCCGCAGCGCCCCGCTACGCGTAGGGACGAGAAACTTCGTGTCTGCCTAGGGTGCCATT
TTACCGGCTATCCAGATCAGCGTGGTCGCTGCCCGCGTTGCCATATCCCGCTACGCCTGCGTCGCCGTCA
TAGTCTGCAAAAATGCTGGGCGGCGCTGTTAGCGTCAATCGTTTTATTGTTACCTGCCAACCTGTTGCCT
ATTTCTATCATTTATCTGAACGGAGGACGGCAGGAAGATACAATTCTTTCCGGAATTATGTCGCTGGCAA
GTAGCAACATTGCGGTTGCAGGAATCGTGTTTATCGCCAGTATTCTGGTCCCGTTTACTAAAGTGATCGT
CATGTTCACTTTACTGTTGAGCATTCATTTTAAATGCCAGCAAGGTTTACGCACACGCATTCTGTTACTG
CGGATGGTGACCTGGATTGGTCGCTGGTCGATGCTCGACCTGTTTGTCATATCTTTAACCATGTCGCTGA
TTAATCGCGATCAGATCCTCGCTTTTACTATGGGACCGGCTGCGTTTTATTTCGGCGCAGCGGTAATTTT
GACTATTCTTGCTGTGGAATGGCTGGACAGCCGCTTACTTTGGGATGCACATGAGTCAGGAAACGCCCGC
TTCGACGACTGAAGCGCAGATTAAAAATAAACGCCGTATCTCACCTTTCTGGCTGCTGCCGTTCATCGCG
CTAATGATTGCCAGTTGGCTGATTTGGGACAGTTATCAGGACCGGGGTAATACCGTCACCATCGACTTTA
TGTCGGCGGATGGTATTGTTCCAGGCCGTACGCCTGTTCGTTATCAGGGCGTTGAAGTCGGAACAGTGCA
GGACATCAGCCTCAGCGACGATCTTCGTAAGATTGAAGTCAAGGTCAGCATCAAGTCCGATATGAAAGAT
GCGCTGCGCGAAGAGACTCAGTTCTGGCTGGTGACGCCAAAAGCATCGTTGGCAGGTGTCTCCGGGCTGG
ACGCCCTCGTCGGTGGGAACTATATCGGCATGATGCCCGGGAAAGGTAAAGAGCAGGATCACTTTGTCGC
ACTCGATACCCAACCGAAATATCGGCTGGACAATGGCGATCTGATGATCCACCTGCAAGCCCCCGATCTC
GGTTCGCTGAACAGCGGTTCATTGGTCTATTTCCGCAAGATCCCGGTGGGAAAAGTCTACGACTATGCCA
TCAATCCCAACAAGCAAGGCGTGGTGATTGATGTCCTGATCGAGCGGCGTTTTACCGATCTGGTGAAAAA
AGGTAGCCGTTTCTGGAACGTTTCCGGCGTTGATGCCAACGTCAGTATCAGTGGCGCGAAGGTGAAACTG
GAAAGCTTGGCGGCACTGGTTAACGGTGCGATTGCCTTCGATTCACCAGAAGAGTCGAAACCTGCCGAGG
CGGAAGATACCTTTGGTCTGTATGAAGATCTGGCCCACAGCCAGCGTGGCGTAATAATAAAACTGGAACT
GCCGAGTGGGGCCGGATTAACCGCCGACTCGACGCCGTTAATGTATCAGGGGCTGGAAGTCGGACAGCTG
ACTAAACTGGATTTAAATCCTGGTGGTAAAGTCACAGGGGAAATGACCGTTGATCCCAGCGTCGTTACCC
TGCTTCGTGAAAATACCCGCATCGAATTACGCAACCCGAAATTATCCCTTAGCGATGCTAATCTCAGCGC
CCTGCTGACCGGCAAAACCTTCGAGCTGGTGCCCGGCGATGGCGAGCCACGCAAAGAATTCGTTGTTGTG
CCAGGCGAAAAAGCACTGCTGCATGAACCTGATGTTCTGACGCTGACCCTGACCGCGCCGGAAAGTTACG
GTATTGATGCGGGTCAGCCGCTCATTCTTCACGGCGTGCAGGTAGGCCAGGTTATCGATCGTAAACTCAC
CAGCAAAGGCGTCACCTTTACCGTCGCCATCGAGCCTCAGCATCGCGAACTGGTAAAAGGCGATAGCAAA
TTTGTCGTCAACAGCCGTGTCGATGTGAAGGTGGGGCTGGATGGCGTTGAGTTTCTCGGTGCCAGCGCCT
CAGAATGGATCAATGGCGGGATACGTATTCTGCCGGGCGATAAAGGTGAGATGAAAGCCAGCTATCCACT
GTATGCCAATTTGGAAAAAGCGCTGGAGAACAGCCTTAGCGATTTACCCACCACAACCGTGAGTTTGAGT
GCAGAGACGCTGCCGGATGTGCAGGCAGGATCGGTAGTGCTGTACCGTAAATTTGAAGTTGGTGAAGTGA
TTACCGTGCGTCCGCGAGCTAACGCGTTTGATATCGATCTGCATATTAAGCCGGAGTATCGCAACCTTCT
GACCAGCAATAGCGTGTTCTGGGCAGAAGGCGGGGCGAAAGTTCAGCTGAATGGTAGTGGTCTGACCGTA
CAGGCATCCCCGCTCTCCAGAGCATTAAAGGGAGCCATTAGCTTCGACAACCTCAGCGGTGCCAGCGCCA
GTCAGCGTAAAGGCGATAAGCGTATTCTGTATGCTTCCGAAACAGCGGCCCGTGCGGTTGGCGGGCAGAT
TACGCTTCACGCTTTCGATGCCGGAAAACTGGCGGTCGGGATGCCAATTCGCTATCTCGGTATTGATATC
GGGCAAATCCAGACGCTGGATCTGATTACCGCACGCAATGAAGTACAGGCAAAGGCGGTACTTTACCCGG
AATATGTCCAGACCTTTGCTCGCGGTGGTACGCGCTTCTCAGTGGTCACACCGCAAATTTCGGCAGCTGG
CGTTGAGCATCTTGATACTAACCTCCAGCCGTATATCAACGTCGAACCAGGCCGGGGCAATCCTCGCCGC
GACTTTGAATTACAAGAGGCCACCATTACTGATTCGCGTTACCTGGATGGCTTAAGCATTATTGTTGAAG
CGCCGGAAGCCGGTTCGTTAGGCATCGGTACGCCTGTGCTGTTCCGTGGTCTGGAAGTCGGTACGGTTAC
AGGAATGACGCTGGGGACATTGTCAGATCGCGTGATGATTGCGATGCGCATCAGTAAACGCTATCAACAC
CTGGTGCGTAACAATTCCGTCTTCTGGTTGGCATCGGGTTACAGTCTGGACTTTGGTCTGACGGGCGGCG
TAGTGAAAACCGGCACCTTTAACCAGTTTATCCGTGGCGGCATCGCCTTCGCCACGCCTCCGGGTACGCC
ACTGGCACCGAAAGCCCAGGAAGGCAAACACTTCCTGTTGCAGGAAAGTGAACCGAAAGAGTGGCGTGAA
TGGGGAACTGCGCTTCCCAAATAATGCCCACCTCGAGCAGATCCGGCTGCTAACAAAGCCCGAAAGGAAG
CTGAGTTGGCTGCTGCCACCGCTGAGCAATAACTAGCATAACCCCTTGGGGCCTCTAAACGGGTCTTGAG
GGGTTTTTTGCTGAAAGGAGGAACTATATCCGGATAATTCTTGAAGACGAAAGGGCCTCGTGATACGCCT
ATTTTTATAGGTTAATGTCATGATAATAATGGTTTCTTAGACGTCAGGTGGCACTTTTCGGGGAAATGTG
CGCGGAACCCCTATTTGTTTATTTTTCTAAATACATTCAAATATGTATCCGCTCATGAGACAATAACCCT
GATAAATGCTTCAATAATATTGAAAAAGGAAGAGTATGAGTATTCAACATTTCCGTGTCGCCCTTATTCC
CTTTTTTGCGGCATTTTGCCTTCCTGTTTTTGCTCACCCAGAAACGCTGGTGAAAGTAAAAGATGCTGAA
GATCAGTTGGGTGCACGAGTGGGTTACATCGAACTGGATCTCAACAGCGGTAAGATCCTTGAGAGTTTTC
GCCCCGAAGAACGTTTTCCAATGATGAGCACTTTTAAAGTTCTGCTATGTGGCGCGGTATTATCCCGTGT
TGACGCCGGGCAAGAGCAACTCGGTCGCCGCATACACTATTCTCAGAATGACTTGGTTGAGTACTCACCA
GTCACAGAAAAGCATCTTACGGATGGCATGACAGTAAGAGAATTATGCAGTGCTGCCATAACCATGAGTG
ATAACACTGCGGCCAACTTACTTCTGACAACGATCGGAGGACCGAAGGAGCTAACCGCTTTTTTGCACAA
CATGGGGGATCATGTAACTCGCCTTGATCGTTGGGAACCGGAGCTGAATGAAGCCATACCAAACGACGAG
CGTGACACCACGATGCCTGCAGCAATGGCAACAACGTTGCGCAAACTATTAACTGGCGAACTACTTACTC
TAGCTTCCCGGCAACAATTAATAGACTGGATGGAGGCGGATAAAGTTGCAGGACCACTTCTGCGCTCGGC
CCTTCCGGCTGGCTGGTTTATTGCTGATAAATCTGGAGCCGGTGAGCGTGGGTCTCGCGGTATCATTGCA
GCACTGGGGCCAGATGGTAAGCCCTCCCGTATCGTAGTTATCTACACGACGGGGAGTCAGGCAACTATGG
ATGAACGAAATAGACAGATCGCTGAGATAGGTGCCTCACTGATTAAGCATTGGTAACTGTCAGACCAAGT
TTACTCATATATACTTTAGATTGATTTAAAACTTCATTTTTAATTTAAAAGGATCTAGGTGAAGATCCTT
TTTGATAATCTCATGACCAAAATCCCTTAACGTGAGTTTTCGTTCCACTGAGCGTCAGACCCCGTAGAAA
AGATCAAAGGATCTTCTTGAGATCCTTTTTTTCTGCGCGTAATCTGCTGCTTGCAAACAAAAAAACCACC
GCTACCAGCGGTGGTTTGTTTGCCGGATCAAGAGCTACCAACTCTTTTTCCGAAGGTAACTGGCTTCAGC
AGAGCGCAGATACCAAATACTGTCCTTCTAGTGTAGCCGTAGTTAGGCCACCACTTCAAGAACTCTGTAG
CACCGCCTACATACCTCGCTCTGCTAATCCTGTTACCAGTGGCTGCTGCCAGTGGCGATAAGTCGTGTCT
TACCGGGTTGGACTCAAGACGATAGTTACCGGATAAGGCGCAGCGGTCGGGCTGAACGGGGGGTTCGTGC
ACACAGCCCAGCTTGGAGCGAACGACCTACACCGAACTGAGATACCTACAGCGTGAGCTATGAGAAAGCG
CCACGCTTCCCGAAGGGAGAAAGGCGGACAGGTATCCGGTAAGCGGCAGGGTCGGAACAGGAGAGCGCAC
GAGGGAGCTTCCAGGGGGAAACGCCTGGTATCTTTATAGTCCTGTCGGGTTTCGCCACCTCTGACTTGAG
CGTCGATTTTTGTGATGCTCGTCAGGGGGGCGGAGCCTATGGAAAAACGCCAGCAACGCGGCCTTTTTAC
GGT
Features (pLannotate 1.2.2; 13 found; start..end, strand, type, name):
     20..153     +  rep_origin     RSF ori (fragment): Plasmids containing the RSF 1030 origin of replication can be propagated in E. coli cells that contain additional plasmids with compatible origins.
    158..297     -  misc_feature   bom: basis of mobility region from pBR322
    399..590     -  CDS            rop: Rop protein, which maintains plasmids at low copy number; rop
    607..987     +  CDS            YPB1_ECOLX: Protein predicted: Swiss-Prot protein existence level 4. From Escherichia coli.
   1099..1117    +  promoter       T7 promoter: promoter for bacteriophage T7 RNA polymerase
   1149..1171    +  RBS            RBS: efficient ribosome binding site from bacteriophage T7 gene 10 (Olins and Rangwala, 1989)
   1179..2459    +  CDS            yebS: YEBS_ECOLI - Experimental evidence at protein level: Swiss-Prot protein existence level 1. Component of a transport pathway that contributes to membrane integrity. From Escherichia coli (strain K12).
   2431..5061    +  CDS            yebT: YEBT_ECOLI - Experimental evidence at protein level: Swiss-Prot protein existence level 1. Component of a transport pathway that contributes to membrane integrity (PubMed:27795327). May directly span the intermembrane space, facilitating the transport of substrates across the periplasm (Probable). From Escherichia coli (strain K12).
   5086..5135    +  CDS            SET1 (fragment): solubility-enhancement tag derived from T7 phage gene 10B
   5143..5190    +  terminator     T7 terminator: transcription terminator for bacteriophage T7 RNA polymerase
   5321..5425    +  promoter       AmpR promoter: bla
   5426..6286    +  CDS            AmpR: β-lactamase; bla; confers resistance to ampicillin, carbenicillin, and related antibiotics
   6457..7045    +  rep_origin     ori: high-copy-number ColE1/pMB1/pBR322/pUC origin of replication
