[The description below was written by a language model from this plasmid's Addgene catalogue record and pLannotate feature annotations shown in this document.]
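Description:
pBEL1870 is a bacterial expression plasmid built on the Novagen pET17b backbone and used for genetic complementation with the E. coli letAB operon (formerly yebST), carrying an I714N substitution in LetB. The sequenced record is 7,073 nt. It is maintained in E. coli through a ColE1/pMB1-type origin and is catalogued as high copy. Selection is by ampicillin, through the β-lactamase gene driven by its own promoter. The annotation also detects pBR322-derived backbone remnants: a bom mobility region, a rop reading frame, a predicted open reading frame of unknown function, and a short fragment matched to the RSF origin. The last is probably only a partial sequence similarity rather than a second working origin.

The payload sits in a standard pET cassette. A T7 promoter and the phage T7 gene 10 ribosome binding site lie upstream of letA (yebS), which is followed directly by letB (yebT). The two reading frames overlap slightly, consistent with the native operon arrangement being kept, and a T7 terminator closes the unit. A short fragment annotated as a T7 gene 10B-derived solubility tag lies between letB and the terminator. It is most likely residual vector sequence, since the record lists no tag on either protein. LetA and LetB are described as components of a transport pathway that contributes to membrane integrity, and LetB, an MCE protein, may span the periplasm to move substrates between the membranes.

According to the record and its associated study of LetB Ring6, the plasmid supplies LetA with the LetB I714N variant for complementation experiments. The record does not describe the host strains or phenotypes assayed.
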