Addgene plasmid #170419: pBEL1870
Purpose: Genetic complementation plasmid of LetAB with LetB mutant I714N
Depositing lab: Gira Bhabha & Damian Ekiert. Depositing organization: NYU Grossman School of Medicine. Publication: Role of Ring6 in the Function of the E. coli MCE Protein LetB. Vieni C, Coudray N, Isom GL, Bhabha G, Ekiert DC. J Mol Biol. 2022 Jan 22;434(7):167463. doi: 10.1016/j.jmb.2022.167463. PubMed 35077766.
Backbone
  Vector backbone: pET17b
  Backbone manufacturer: Novagen
  Backbone size w/o insert (bp): 3174
  Vector type: Bacterial Expression
Growth in bacteria
  Bacterial resistance: Ampicillin, 100 μg/mL
  Growth temperature: 37°C
  Growth strain: DH5alpha
  Copy number: High Copy
Gene/Insert
  Gene/Insert name: LetAB (alt name: yebST)
  Species: E. coli
  Mutation: LetA-LetB(I714N)
  Entrez Gene: letB (a.k.a. b1834, ECK1833, yebT); letA (a.k.a. b1833, ECK1832, yebS)
Terms and licenses: Academic/Nonprofit Terms; Industry Terms: Not Available to Industry
How to cite: pBEL1870 was a gift from Gira Bhabha & Damian Ekiert (Addgene plasmid # 170419 ; http://n2t.net/addgene:170419 ; RRID:Addgene_170419)
